>Addgene plasmid #233667 | CT450 | addgene full sequence | sequence record 465000 | Addgene NGS Result
CTTGCCCGGCGTCAATACGGGATAATACCGCGCCACATAGCAGAACTTTAAAAGTGCTCATCATTGGAAA
ACGTTCTTCGGGGCGAAAACTCTCAAGGATCTTACCGCTGTTGAGATCCAGTTCGATGTAACCCACTCGT
GCACCCAACTGATCTTCAGCATCTTTTACTTTCACCAGCGTTTCTGGGTGAGCAAAAACAGGAAGGCAAA
ATGCCGCAAAAAAGGGAATAAGGGCGACACGGAAATGTTGAATACTCATACTCTTCCTTTTTCAATATTA
TTGAAGCATTTATCAGGGTTATTGTCTCATGAGCGGATACATATTTGAATGTATTTAGAAAAATAAACAA
ATAGGGGTTCCGCGCACATTTCCCCGAAAAGTGCCACCTGGGTCGACATTGATTATTGACTAGTTATTAA
TAGTAATCAATTACGGGGTCATTAGTTCATAGCCCATATATGGAGTTCCGCGTTACATAACTTACGGTAA
ATGGCCCGCCTGGCTGACCGCCCAACGACCCCCGCCCATTGACGTCAATAATGACGTATGTTCCCATAGT
AACGCCAATAGGGACTTTCCATTGACGTCAATGGGTGGAGTATTTACGGTAAACTGCCCACTTGGCAGTA
CATCAAGTGTATCATATGCCAAGTACGCCCCCTATTGACGTCAATGACGGTAAATGGCCCGCCTGGCATT
ATGCCCAGTACATGACCTTATGGGACTTTCCTACTTGGCAGTACATCTACGTATTAGTCATCGCTATTAC
CATGGTCGAGGTGAGCCCCACGTTCTGCTTCACTCTCCCCATCTCCCCCCCCTCCCCACCCCCAATTTTG
TATTTATTTATTTTTTAATTATTTTGTGCAGCGATGGGGGCGGGGGGGGGGGCGGGGCGGGGCGAGGGGC
GGGGCGGGGCGAGGCGGAGAGGTGCGGCGGCAGCCAATCAGAGCGGCGCGCTCCGAAAGTTTCCTTTTAT
GGCGAGGCGGCGGCGGCGGCGGCCCTATAAAAAGCGAAGCGCGCGGCGGGCGGGAGTCGCTGCGCGCTGC
CTTCGCCCCGTGCCCCGCTCCGCCGCCGCCTCGCGCCGCCCGCCCCGGCTCTGACTGACCGCGTTACTCC
CACAGGTGAGCGGGCGGGACGGCCCTTCTCCTCCGGGCTGTAATTAGCGCTTGGTTTAATGACGGCTTGT
TTCTTTTCTGTGGCTGCGTGAAAGCCTTGAGGGGCTCCGGGAGGGCCCTTTGTGCGGGGGGAGCGGCTCG
GGGGGTGCGTGCGTGTGTGTGTGCGTGGGGAGCGCCGCGTGCGGCTCCGCGCTGCCCGGCGGCTGTGAGC
GCTGCGGGCGCGGCGCGGGGCTTTGTGCGCTCCGCAGTGTGCGCGAGGGGAGCGCGGCCGGGGGCGGTGC
CCCGCGGTGCGGGGGGGGCTGCGAGGGGAACAAAGGCTGCGTGCGGGGTGTGTGCGTGGGGGGGTGAGCA
GGGGGTGTGGGCGCGTCGGTCGGGCTGCAACCCCCCCTGCACCCCCCTCCCCGAGTTGCTGAGCACGGCC
CGGCTTCGGGTGCGGGGCTCCGTACGGGGCGTGGCGCGGGGCTCGCCGTGCCGGGCGGGGGGTGGCGGCA
GGTGGGGGTGCCGGGCGGGGCGGGGCCGCCTCGGGCCGGGGAGGGCTCGGGGGAGGGGCGCGGCGGCCCC
CGGAGCGCCGGCGGCTGTCGAGGCGCGGCGAGCCGCAGCCATTGCCTTTTATGGTAATCGTGCGAGAGGG
CGCAGGGACTTCCTTTGTCCCAAATCTGTGCGGAGCCGAAATCTGGGAGGCGCCGCCGCACCCCCTCTAG
CGGGCGCGGGGCGAAGCGGTGCGGCGCCGGCAGGAAGGAAATGGGCGGGGAGGGCCTTCGTGCGTCGCCG
CGCCGCCGTCCCCTTCTCCCTCTCCAGCCTCGGGGCTGTCCGCGGGGGGACGGCTGCCTTCGGGGGGGAC
GGGGCAGGGCGGGGTTCGGCTTCTGGCGTGTGACCGGCGGCTCTAGAGCCTCTGCTAACCATGTTCATGC
CTTCTTCTTTTTCCTACAGCTCCTGGGCAACGTGCTGGTTATTGTGCTGTCTCATCATTTTGGCAAAGAA
TTGATTAATTCGAGCGAAGGCGCGCCCATTACTCGCATCCATTCTCAGGCTGTCTCGTCTCGTCTCGCAC
GCGTGCCGCCACCATGAGCCAGTTCGACATCCTGTGCAAGACCCCCCCCAAGGTGCTGGTGCGGCAGTTC
GTGGAGAGATTCGAGAGGCCCAGCGGCGAGAAGATCGCCAGCTGTGCCGCCGAGCTGACCTACCTGTGCT
GGATGATCACCCACAACGGCACCGCCATCAAGAGGGCCACCTTCATGAGCTACAACACCATCATCAGCAA
CAGCCTGAGCTTCGACATCGTGAACAAGAGCCTGCAGTTCAAGTACAAGACCCAGAAGGCCACCATCCTG
GAGGCCAGCCTGAAGAAGCTGATCCCCGCCTGGGAGTTCACCATCATCCCTTACAACGGCCAGAAGCACC
AGAGCGACATCACCGACATCGTGTCCAGCCTGCAGCTGCAGTTCGAGAGCAGCGAGGAGGCCGACAAGGG
CAACAGCCACAGCAAGAAGATGCTGAAGGCCCTGCTGTCCGAGGGCGAGAGCATCTGGGAGATCACCGAG
AAGATCCTGAACAGCTTCGAGTACACCAGCAGGTTCACCAAGACCAAGACCCTGTACCAGTTCCTGTTCC
TGGCCACATTCATCAACTGCGGCAGGTTCAGCGACATCAAGAACGTGGACCCCAAGAGCTTCAAGCTGGT
GCAGAACAAGTACCTGGGCGTGATCATTCAGTGCCTGGTGACCGAGACCAAGACAAGCGTGTCCAGGCAC
ATCTACTTTTTCAGCGCCAGAGGCAGGATCGACCCCCTGGTGTACCTGGACGAGTTCCTGAGGAACAGCG
AGCCCGTGCTGAAGAGAGTGAACAGGACCGGCAACAGCAGCAGCAACAAGCAGGAGTACCAGCTGCTGAA
GGACAACCTGGTGCGCAGCTACAACAAGGCCCTGAAGAAGAACGCCCCCTACCCCATCTTCGCTATCAAG
AACGGCCCTAAGAGCCACATCGGCAGGCACCTGATGACCAGCTTTCTGAGCATGAAGGGCCTGACCGAGC
TGACAAACGTGGTGGGCAACTGGAGCGACAAGAGGGCCTCCGCCGTGGCCAGGACCACCTACACCCACCA
GATCACCGCCATCCCCGACCACTACTTCGCCCTGGTGTCCAGGTACTACGCCTACGACCCCATCAGCAAG
GAGATGATCGCCCTGTCCGGAGGGTCTGGCTCCGGATCAAGTGGTGGCAGCGGTACCCCCGAGGTGGAGG
TCGACAACAACAACGAGAAGCCCAGCGAGATCAACAGCTTCCACCACATGATTATCAGCAGCAGCAAGAA
CGTGCTGAAGATGGAGGAGGTGGAGGTGTCCAAGAAGAGGAAGTTCCAGACCGACCAGAGCGACGAGCTG
AGCTTATTACCTTTATCCAAACACACATGCTTTGCCAACGTGGCTTGTAGCGAGAACACCAACGGCAACA
GCGAGATCGATACCGAGTACAGCATGTCCAGCTACGTGAACTCCACCACCTCCATGGAGTGCAACAACGA
CATCGAGATGAAGGAAGAATCCAGCGGCAGCTGCGGAGAGGACAAGATGATCAGCTTCGAGTCCCATTTA
GACTATATCTACGGCACCCAGAATCTGGAGGACTTCTCCGAGAAGGTGATCGAGAACATTCTGTACCTCG
ACGAGCAAGAAGAGGAGGAGGAGGACGCCAAGGGCTGTAGCAGCAACGCTGCCAAGTTCGTGCTGTCCTC
TGGTCGTTGGACCGTGAACCAAGATGATAGCACTTTACACGAAACCAAGAAGCCCACCATCGACCAAGAA
TTCGAGCAGTACTTTAGCACTTTAATGCTGCCCAAGAAAAAGCGGAAGGTGTGAGAATTCCTGTGCCTTC
TAGTTGCCAGCCATCTGTTGTTTGCCCCTCCCCCGTGCCTTCCTTGACCCTGGAAGGTGCCACTCCCACT
GTCCTTTCCTAATAAAATGAGGAAATTGCATCGCATTGTCTGAGTAGGTGTCATTCTATTCTGGGGGGTG
GGGTGGGGCAGGACAGCAAGGGGGAGGATTGGGAAGACAATAGCAGGCATGCTGGGGATGCGGTGGGCTC
TATGGCTTCTGAGGCGGAAAGAACCAGCTGGGGCTCTAGGGGGTATCCCCACGCGCCCTGTAGCGTGTAC
CGCTGGGAGTTCGTAGACGGAAACAAACGCAGAATCCAAGCGCGGCCGCCCAGGATACATAGATTACCAC
AACTCCGAGCCCTTCCACCGCTAGCGCACTCCTCAGGTGCAGGCTGCCTATCAGAAGGTGGTGGCTGGTG
TGGCCAATGCCCTGGCTCACAAATACCACTGAGATCTTTTTCCCTCTGCCAAAAATTATGGGGACATCAT
GAAGCCCCTTGAGCATCTGACTTCTGGCTAATAAAGGAAATTTATTTTCATTGCAATAGTGTGTTGGAAT
TTTTTGTGTCTCTCACTCGGAAGGACATATGGGAGGGCAAATCATTTAAAACATCAGAATGAGTATTTGG
TTTAGAGTTTGGCAACATATGCCCATATGCTGGCTGCCATGAACAAAGGTTGGCTATAAAGAGGTCATCA
GTATATGAAACAGCCCCCTGCTGTCCATTCCTTATTCCATAGAAAAGCCTTGACTTGAGGTTAGATTTTT
TTTATATTTTGTTTTGTGTTATTTTTTTCTTTAACATCCCTAAAATTTTCCTTACATGTTTTACTAGCCA
GATTTTTCCTCCTCTCCTGACTACTCCCAGTCATAGCTGTCCCTCTTCTCTTATGGAGATCCCTCGACCT
GCAGCCCAAGCTTGGCGTAATCATGGTCATAGCTGTTTCCTGTGTGAAATTGTTATCCGCTCACAATTCC
ACACAACATACGAGCCGGAAGCATAAAGTGTAAAGCCTGGGGTGCCTAATGAGTGAGCTAACTCACATTA
ATTGCGTTGCGCTCACTGCCCGCTTTCCAGTCGGGAAACCTGTCGTGCCAGCGGATCCGCATCTCAATTA
GTCAGCAACCATAGTCCCGCCCCTAACTCCGCCCAGTTCCGCCCATTCTCCGCCCCATGGCTGACTAATT
TTTTTTATTTATGCAGAGGCCGAGGCCGCCTCGGCCTCTGAGCTATTCCAGAAGTAGTGAGGAGGCTTTT
TTGGAGGCCTAGGCTTTTGCAAAAAGCTAACTTGTTTATTGCAGCTTATAATGGTTACAAATAAAGCAAT
AGCATCACAAATTTCACAAATAAAGCATTTTTTTCACTGCATTCTAGTTGTGGTTTGTCCAAACTCATCA
ATGTATCTTATCATGTCTGGATCCGCTGCATTAATGAATCGGCCAACGCGCGGGGAGAGGCGGTTTGCGT
ATTGGGCGCTCTTCCGCTTCCTCGCTCACTGACTCGCTGCGCTCGGTCGTTCGGCTGCGGCGAGCGGTAT
CAGCTCACTCAAAGGCGGTAATACGGTTATCCACAGAATCAGGGGATAACGCAGGAAAGAACATGTGAGC
AAAAGGCCAGCAAAAGGCCAGGAACCGTAAAAAGGCCGCGTTGCTGGCGTTTTTCCATAGGCTCCGCCCC
CCTGACGAGCATCACAAAAATCGACGCTCAAGTCAGAGGTGGCGAAACCCGACAGGACTATAAAGATACC
AGGCGTTTCCCCCTGGAAGCTCCCTCGTGCGCTCTCCTGTTCCGACCCTGCCGCTTACCGGATACCTGTC
CGCCTTTCTCCCTTCGGGAAGCGTGGCGCTTTCTCATAGCTCACGCTGTAGGTATCTCAGTTCGGTGTAG
GTCGTTCGCTCCAAGCTGGGCTGTGTGCACGAACCCCCCGTTCAGCCCGACCGCTGCGCCTTATCCGGTA
ACTATCGTCTTGAGTCCAACCCGGTAAGACACGACTTATCGCCACTGGCAGCAGCCACTGGTAACAGGAT
TAGCAGAGCGAGGTATGTAGGCGGTGCTACAGAGTTCTTGAAGTGGTGGCCTAACTACGGCTACACTAGA
AGAACAGTATTTGGTATCTGCGCTCTGCTGAAGCCAGTTACCTTCGGAAAAAGAGTTGGTAGCTCTTGAT
CCGGCAAACAAACCACCGCTGGTAGCGGTGGTTTTTTTGTTTGCAAGCAGCAGATTACGCGCAGAAAAAA
AGGATCTCAAGAAGATCCTTTGATCTTTTCTACGGGGTCTGACGCTCAGTGGAACGAAAACTCACGTTAA
GGGATTTTGGTCATGAGATTATCAAAAAGGATCTTCACCTAGATCCTTTTAAATTAAAAATGAAGTTTTA
AATCAATCTAAAGTATATATGAGTAAACTTGGTCTGACAGTTACCAATGCTTAATCAGTGAGGCACCTAT
CTCAGCGATCTGTCTATTTCGTTCATCCATAGTTGCCTGACTCCCCGTCGTGTAGATAACTACGATACGG
GAGGGCTTACCATCTGGCCCCAGTGCTGCAATGATACCGCGAGACCCACGCTCACCGGCTCCAGATTTAT
CAGCAATAAACCAGCCAGCCGGAAGGGCCGAGCGCAGAAGTGGTCCTGCAACTTTATCCGCCTCCATCCA
GTCTATTAATTGTTGCCGGGAAGCTAGAGTAAGTAGTTCGCCAGTTAATAGTTTGCGCAACGTTGTTGCC
ATTGCTACAGGCATCGTGGTGTCACGCTCGTCGTTTGGTATGGCTTCATTCAGCTCCGGTTCCCAACGAT
CAAGGCGAGTTACATGATCCCCCATGTTGTGCAAAAAAGCGGTTAGCTCCTTCGGTCCTCCGATCGTTGT
CAGAAGTAAGTTGGCCGCAGTGTTATCACTCATGGTTATGGCAGCACTGCATAATTCTCTTACTGTCATG
CCATCCGTAAGATGCTTTTCTGTGACTGGTGAGTACTCAACCAAGTCATTCTGAGAATAGTGTATGCGGC
GACCGAGTTGCT
Features (pLannotate 1.2.2; 20 found; start..end, strand, type, name):
    260..364     -  promoter       AmpR promoter: bla
    395..774     +  enhancer       CMV enhancer: human cytomegalovirus immediate early enhancer
    776..1032    +  promoter       chicken β-actin promoter: contains a 21-bp deletion relative to the standard chicken β-actin promoter
   1033..2049    +  intron         chimeric intron: chimera between introns from chicken β-actin and rabbit β-globin
   2184..3305    +  CDS            FLPo (fragment): nuclear-targeted site-specific recombinase FLPo is a mouse codon-optimized fusion between the SV40 nuclear localization signal and a thermostable version of the Saccharomyces cerevisiae site-specific recombinase FLP. Recombination occurs at FRT sequences.
   3348..3950    +  CDS            FHY1: FHY1_ARATH - Also known as PAT3 From Arabidopsis thaliana (Mouse-ear cress).
   3981..4205    +  polyA_signal   bGH poly(A) signal: bovine growth hormone polyadenylation signal
   4209..4230    +  promoter       SV40 promoter (fragment): SV40 enhancer and early promoter
   4368..4439    +  CDS            HBB (fragment): HBB_PONPY - Experimental evidence at transcript level: Swiss-Prot protein existence level 2. Involved in oxygen transport from the lung to the various peripheral tissues. From Pongo pygmaeus (Bornean orangutan).
   4510..4565    +  polyA_signal   β-globin poly(A) signal: rabbit β-globin polyadenylation signal (Gil and Proudfoot, 1987)
   4950..4966    -  protein_bind   lac operator: The lac repressor binds to the lac operator to inhibit transcription in E. coli. This inhibition can be relieved by adding lactose or isopropyl-β-D-thiogalactopyranoside (IPTG). lac repressor encoded by lacI
   4974..5004    -  promoter       lac promoter: promoter for the E. coli lac operon
   5019..5040    -  protein_bind   CAP binding site: CAP binding activates transcription in the presence of cAMP. E. coli catabolite activator protein
   5053..5092    -  CDS            lacI (fragment): lac repressor; lacI; The lac repressor binds to the lac operator to inhibit transcription in E. coli. This inhibition can be relieved by adding lactose or isopropyl-β-D-thiogalactopyranoside (IPTG).
   5099..5121    +  promoter       SV40 promoter (fragment): SV40 enhancer and early promoter
   5125..5259    +  rep_origin     SV40 ori: SV40 origin of replication
   5279..5413    +  polyA_signal   SV40 poly(A) signal: SV40 polyadenylation signal
   5415..5469    -  CDS            lacI (fragment): lac repressor; lacI; The lac repressor binds to the lac operator to inhibit transcription in E. coli. This inhibition can be relieved by adding lactose or isopropyl-β-D-thiogalactopyranoside (IPTG).
   5652..6240    -  rep_origin     ori: high-copy-number ColE1/pMB1/pBR322/pUC origin of replication
   6411..259     -  CDS            AmpR (across the origin): β-lactamase; bla; confers resistance to ampicillin, carbenicillin, and related antibiotics
