[The description below was written by a language model from this plasmid's Addgene catalogue record and pLannotate feature annotations shown in this document.]
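Description:
CT450 is a 7,012-nt mammalian expression plasmid encoding one half of a red light-inducible split Flp recombinase. The catalogue lists the backbone as unknown. The annotated features nevertheless show a CAG-type expression cassette, made up of the human CMV immediate-early enhancer, the chicken β-actin promoter and a chimeric chicken β-actin/rabbit β-globin intron, which together give strong constitutive transcription in mammalian cells. In bacteria the plasmid is maintained by a high-copy ColE1/pUC-type origin and selected with ampicillin through the β-lactamase gene. No mammalian selection marker is annotated, which fits transient transfection use. An SV40 origin is also present and could support episomal replication in cells expressing large T antigen.

The insert, Flp-N374-FHY1, joins a fragment of the codon-optimised, nuclear-targeted, thermostable recombinase FLPo to FHY1 from Arabidopsis thaliana, with the open reading frame terminated by the bovine growth hormone polyadenylation signal. The name suggests an N-terminal Flp fragment split at about residue 374. The catalogue gives the insert species as human, but the annotations trace the parts to yeast-derived Flp and plant FHY1. FHY1 is known as a partner of phytochrome A that binds it in its light-activated form. The presumed design is that red light brings this fragment together with a complementary C-terminal Flp fragment fused to a phytochrome partner, restoring recombination at FRT sites. That partner construct is not described in this record. Remnants downstream, including rabbit β-globin and SV40 polyadenylation signals and lac promoter/operator fragments, appear to be backbone carry-over. The plasmid comes from work on multiplexed light-inducible recombinases for controlling cell fate, Boolean logic and cell patterning in mammalian cells.
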