Addgene plasmid #233667: CT450
Purpose: Red light-inducible Flp-N
Depositing lab: Wilson Wong. Depositing organization: Boston University Main Campus. Publication: Multiplexing light-inducible recombinases to control cell fate, Boolean logic, and cell patterning in mammalian cells. Tous C, Kinstlinger IS, Rice MEL, Deng J, Wong WW. Sci Adv. 2025 May 9;11(19):eadt1971. doi: 10.1126/sciadv.adt1971. Epub 2025 May 9. PubMed 40344052.
Backbone
  Vector backbone: Unknown
  Vector type: Mammalian Expression
Growth in bacteria
  Bacterial resistance: Ampicillin, 100 μg/mL
  Growth temperature: 37°C
  Growth strain: DH5alpha
  Copy number: High Copy
Gene/Insert
  Gene/Insert name: Flp-N374-FHY1
  Species: H. sapiens (human)
  Mutation: None
  Cloning method: Gibson Cloning
Terms and licenses: Academic/Nonprofit Terms; Industry Terms: Not Available to Industry
How to cite: CT450 was a gift from Wilson Wong (Addgene plasmid # 233667 ; http://n2t.net/addgene:233667 ; RRID:Addgene_233667)
